Addgene plasmid #218762: pAAV-hSyn-ConVERGD-GC8m-W3SL
Purpose: Provides AND intersectional (Cre+Flp) expression of GCaMP8m
Depositing lab: Lindsay Schwarz. Depositing organization: St. Jude Children's Research Hospital. Publication: A Novel Single Vector Intersectional AAV Strategy for Interrogating Cellular Diversity and Brain Function. Hughes AC, Pollard BG, Xu B, Gammons JW, Chapman P, Bikoff JB, Schwarz LA. bioRxiv. 2023 Feb 8:2023.02.07.527312. doi: 10.1101/2023.02.07.527312. Preprint. PubMed 36798174.
Backbone
  Vector backbone: pAAV
  Backbone manufacturer: Azenta Life Sciences
  Vector type: AAV
Growth in bacteria
  Bacterial resistance: Ampicillin, 100 μg/mL
  Growth temperature: 30°C
  Growth strain: NEB Stable
  Copy number: Low Copy
Gene/Insert
  Gene/Insert name: GCaMP8m
  Species: Synthetic
  Promoter: hSyn
  Cloning method: Other
Terms and licenses: Academic/Nonprofit Terms; Industry Terms: Not Available to Industry
Depositor comments: Please visit https://doi.org/10.1101/2023.02.07.527312 for bioRxiv preprint.
How to cite: pAAV-hSyn-ConVERGD-GC8m-W3SL was a gift from Lindsay Schwarz (Addgene plasmid # 218762)
