[The description below was written by a language model from this plasmid's Addgene catalogue record and pLannotate feature annotations shown in this document.]
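Description:
pAAV-hSyn-ConVERGD-GC8m-W3SL is an AAV transfer plasmid built on a pAAV backbone for packaging a single recombinant AAV genome that expresses the synthetic calcium indicator GCaMP8m only in neurons containing both Cre and Flp recombinases (AND intersectional logic). It is propagated in E. coli through a ColE1/pUC-type origin and selected with ampicillin via the β-lactamase gene. The catalogue lists it as low copy. Remnants of lac, lacZα, bom and rop sequences in the backbone are cloning-vector leftovers.

Between the AAV2 inverted terminal repeats, which direct replication and packaging of the viral genome, the human synapsin I promoter provides neuron-restricted transcription. Relative to this promoter, the annotated sensor coding region lies in the opposite orientation. It is labelled as a GCaMP6s fragment by homology, consistent with the related GCaMP8m. An FRT site and a minimal FRT-like site bracket it, an arrangement consistent with Flp-dependent inversion into the sense orientation. Just downstream of the promoter, a hammerhead ribozyme is flanked by two loxP sites in the same orientation. This suggests that the self-cleaving ribozyme destabilises the transcript until Cre excises it, although the record does not describe the mechanism explicitly. Under that reading, productive expression needs both recombination events. The 3′ end carries truncated WPRE and SV40 polyadenylation fragments, corresponding to the compact W3SL element named in the construct, which saves packaging capacity while supporting transcript stability and termination.

The two sequence records (5,700 and 5,695 nt) give essentially the same feature map, with only small coordinate shifts. The construct is intended for calcium imaging of neuronal populations defined by two genetic features.
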