Features (pLannotate 1.2.2; 24 found; start..end, strand, type, name):
    917..1505    +  rep_origin     ori: high-copy-number ColE1/pMB1/pBR322/pUC origin of replication
   1688..1780    +  CDS            lacI (fragment): lac repressor; lacI; The lac repressor binds to the lac operator to inhibit transcription in E. coli. This inhibition can be relieved by adding lactose or isopropyl-β-D-thiogalactopyranoside (IPTG).
   1793..1814    +  protein_bind   CAP binding site: CAP binding activates transcription in the presence of cAMP. E. coli catabolite activator protein
   1829..1859    +  promoter       lac promoter: promoter for the E. coli lac operon
   1867..1883    +  protein_bind   lac operator: The lac repressor binds to the lac operator to inhibit transcription in E. coli. This inhibition can be relieved by adding lactose or isopropyl-β-D-thiogalactopyranoside (IPTG). lac repressor encoded by lacI
   1947..2087    -  repeat_region  AAV2 ITR: inverted terminal repeat of adeno-associated virus serotype 2 inverted
   2173..2240    +  polyA_signal   SV40 poly(A) signal (fragment): SV40 polyadenylation signal
   2244..2287    +  polyA_signal   SV40 poly(A) signal (fragment): SV40 polyadenylation signal
   2286..2370    -  misc_feature   WPRE (fragment): woodchuck hepatitis virus posttranscriptional regulatory element
   2376..2533    -  misc_feature   WPRE (fragment): woodchuck hepatitis virus posttranscriptional regulatory element
   2598..2631    +  protein_bind   FRT (minimal): supports FLP-mediated excision but not integration (Turan and Bode, 2011) FLP recombinase from the Saccharomyces cerevisiae 2μ plasmid
   2848..4020    +  CDS            GCaMP6s (fragment): improved fluorescent protein-based calcium sensor (Chen et al., 2013)
   4027..4060    -  protein_bind   loxP: Cre-mediated recombination occurs in the 8-bp core sequence (GCATACAT). Cre recombinase
   4100..4149    +  ncRNA          Hammerhead 1: Accession: RF00163 - Hammerhead ribozyme (type I)
   4153..4186    -  protein_bind   loxP: Cre-mediated recombination occurs in the 8-bp core sequence (GCATACAT). Cre recombinase
   4199..4246    -  protein_bind   FRT: FLP-mediated recombination occurs in the 8-bp core sequence TCTAGAAA (Turan and Bode, 2011). FLP recombinase from the Saccharomyces cerevisiae 2μ plasmid
   4355..4802    -  promoter       hSyn promoter: human synapsin I promoter; confers neuron-specific expression (Kügler et al., 2003)
   4871..4898    -  repeat_region  AAV2 ITR (fragment): inverted terminal repeat of adeno-associated virus serotype 2 inverted
   4927..4954    -  repeat_region  AAV2 ITR (fragment): inverted terminal repeat of adeno-associated virus serotype 2 inverted
   4987..5144    +  CDS            lacZα (fragment): LacZα fragment of β-galactosidase; lacZ fragment
   5150..5249    -  misc_feature   bom (fragment): basis of mobility region from pBR322
   5351..5386    -  CDS            rop (fragment): Rop protein, which maintains plasmids at low copy number; rop
   5481..5585    +  promoter       AmpR promoter: bla
   5586..746     +  CDS            AmpR (across the origin): β-lactamase; bla; confers resistance to ampicillin, carbenicillin, and related antibiotics
>Addgene plasmid #218762 | pAAV-hSyn-ConVERGD-GC8m-W3SL | addgene full sequence | sequence record 466934 | Addgene NGS Result
GTGCACGAGTGGGTTACATCGAACTGGATCTCAACAGCGGTAAGATCCTTGAGAGTTTTCGCCCCGAAGA
ACGTTTTCCAATGATGAGCACTTTTAAAGTTCTGCTATGTGGCGCGGTATTATCCCGTATTGACGCCGGG
CAAGAGCAACTCGGTCGCCGCATACACTATTCTCAGAATGACTTGGTTGAGTACTCACCAGTCACAGAAA
AGCATCTTACGGATGGCATGACAGTAAGAGAATTATGCAGTGCTGCCATAACCATGAGTGATAACACTGC
GGCCAACTTACTTCTGACAACGATCGGAGGACCGAAGGAGCTAACCGCTTTTTTGCACAACATGGGGGAT
CATGTAACTCGCCTTGATCGTTGGGAACCGGAGCTGAATGAAGCCATACCAAACGACGAGCGTGACACCA
CGATGCCTGTAGCAATGGCAACAACGTTGCGCAAACTATTAACTGGCGAACTACTTACTCTAGCTTCCCG
GCAACAATTAATAGACTGGATGGAGGCGGATAAAGTTGCAGGACCACTTCTGCGCTCGGCCCTTCCGGCT
GGCTGGTTTATTGCTGATAAATCTGGAGCCGGTGAGCGTGGTTCTCGCGGTATCATTGCAGCACTGGGGC
CAGATGGTAAGCCCTCCCGTATCGTAGTTATCTACACGACGGGGAGTCAGGCAACTATGGATGAACGAAA
TAGACAGATCGCTGAGATAGGTGCCTCACTGATTAAGCATTGGTAACTGTCAGACCAAGTTTACTCATAT
ATACTTTAGATTGATTTAAAACTTCATTTTTAATTTAAAAGGATCTAGGTGAAGATCCTTTTTGATAATC
TCATGACCAAAATCCCTTAACGTGAGTTTTCGTTCCACTGAGCGTCAGACCCCGTAGAAAAGATCAAAGG
ATCTTCTTGAGATCCTTTTTTTCTGCGCGTAATCTGCTGCTTGCAAACAAAAAAACCACCGCTACCAGCG
GTGGTTTGTTTGCCGGATCAAGAGCTACCAACTCTTTTTCCGAAGGTAACTGGCTTCAGCAGAGCGCAGA
TACCAAATACTGTTCTTCTAGTGTAGCCGTAGTTAGGCCACCACTTCAAGAACTCTGTAGCACCGCCTAC
ATACCTCGCTCTGCTAATCCTGTTACCAGTGGCTGCTGCCAGTGGCGATAAGTCGTGTCTTACCGGGTTG
GACTCAAGACGATAGTTACCGGATAAGGCGCAGCGGTCGGGCTGAACGGGGGGTTCGTGCACACAGCCCA
GCTTGGAGCGAACGACCTACACCGAACTGAGATACCTACAGCGTGAGCTATGAGAAAGCGCCACGCTTCC
CGAAGGGAGAAAGGCGGACAGGTATCCGGTAAGCGGCAGGGTCGGAACAGGAGAGCGCACGAGGGAGCTT
CCAGGGGGAAACGCCTGGTATCTTTATAGTCCTGTCGGGTTTCGCCACCTCTGACTTGAGCGTCGATTTT
TGTGATGCTCGTCAGGGGGGCGGAGCCTATGGAAAAACGCCAGCAACGCGGCCTTTTTACGGTTCCTGGC
CTTTTGCTGGCCTTTTGCTCACATGTTCTTTCCTGCGTTATCCCCTGATTCTGTGGATAACCGTATTACC
GCCTTTGAGTGAGCTGATACCGCTCGCCGCAGCCGAACGACCGAGCGCAGCGAGTCAGTGAGCGAGGAAG
CGGAAGAGCGCCCAATACGCAAACCGCCTCTCCCCGCGCGTTGGCCGATTCATTAATGCAGCTGGCACGA
CAGGTTTCCCGACTGGAAAGCGGGCAGTGAGCGCAACGCAATTAATGTGAGTTAGCTCACTCATTAGGCA
CCCCAGGCTTTACACTTTATGCTTCCGGCTCGTATGTTGTGTGGAATTGTGAGCGGATAACAATTTCACA
CAGGAAACAGCTATGACCATGATTACGCCAAGCTCGGCGCGCCATTGGGATCCAATCCTGCAGGCAGCTG
CGCGCTCGCTCGCTCACTGAGGCCGCCCGGGCAAAGCCCGGGCGTCGGGCGACCTTTGGTCGCCCGGCCT
CAGTGAGCGAGCGAGCGCGCAGAGAGGGAGTGGCCAACTCCATCACTAGGGGTTCCTGGAGCTCCGGTTA
CCGGCCGCTTTAAAAAACCTCCCACATCTCCCCCTGAACCTGAAACATAAAATGAATGCAATTGTTGTTG
TTAACTTGTTTATTGCAGCTTATAATGGTTACAAATAAAGCAATAGCATCACAAATTTCACAAATAAAGC
TAGATGGTTACAAATAAAGCAATAGCATCACAAATTTCACAAATAAACACCACGGAATTGTCAGTGCCCA
ACAGCCGAGCCCCTGTCCAGCAGCGGGCAAGGCAGGCGGCGATGAGTTCCGCCGTGGCAAGAACTAACCA
GGATTTATACAAGGAGGAGAAAATGAAAGCCATACGGGAAGCAATAGCATGATACAAAGGCATTAAAGCA
GCGTATCCACATAGCGTAAAAGGAGCAACATAGTTAAGAATACCAGTCAATCTTTCACAAATTTTGTAAT
CCAGAGGTTGATTATCTCGGGCATCGAATATCGAATCGGCTAAGCTCTAGAAAGCTTCGTACGGAAGTTA
CTATTCCGAAGTTCCTATTCTCTAGAAAGTATAGGAACTTCGTGTCGATGGTGATGCTTGGCAATTCGGG
TCGATGGTGAAGCATTGGTCTTCCTATTTTGATGAAGTTCCTATTCTTCAAAAGGTATAGGAACTTCCTC
GAGACCGGTACTAGTGCCACCATGCATCATCACCATCATCACACGCGTCGCAAGAAGACCTTCAAGGAGG
TGGCCACCGCCGTGAAGATCATCGGCCGCCTGATGGGCCTGAAGATCAACGTCTATATCAAGGCCGACAA
GCAGAAGAACGGCATCAAGGCGAACTTCCACATCCGCCACAACATCGAGGACGGCGGCGTGCAGCTCGCC
TACCACTACCAGCAGAACACCCCCATCGGCGACGGCCCCGTGCTGCTGCCCGACAACCACTACCTGAGCG
TGGAGTCCAAACTTTCGAAAGACCCCAACGAGAAGCGCGATCACATGGTCCTGCTGGAGTTCGTGACCGC
CGCCGGGATCACTCTCGGCATGGACGAGCTGTACAAGGGCGGTACCGGAGGGAGCATGGTGAGCAAGGGC
GAGGAGCTGTTCACCGGGGTGGTGCCCATCCTGGTCGAGCTGGACGGCGACGTAAACGGCCACAAGTTCA
GCGTGTCCGGCGAGGGTGAGGGCGATGCCACCTACGGCAAGCTGACCCTGAAGTTCATCTGCACCACCGG
CAAGCTGCCCGTGCCCTGGCCCACCCTCGTGACCACCCTGACCTACGGCGTGCAGTGCTTCAGCCGCTAC
CCCGACCACATGAAGCAGCACGACTTCTTCAAGTCCGCCATGCCCGAAGGCTACATCCAGGAGCGCACCA
TCTTCTTCAAGGACGACGGCAACTACAAGACCCGCGCCGAGGTGAAGTTCGAGGGCGACACCCTGGTGAA
CCGCATCGAGCTGAAGGGCATCGACTTCAAGGAGGACGGCAACATCCTGGGGCACAAGCTGGAGTACAAC
CTGCCGGACCAACTGACTGAAGAGCAGATCGCAGAATACAAAGAGGCTTTCTCCCTATTTGACAAGGACG
GGGATGGGACAATAACAACCAAGGAGCTGGGGACGGTGATGCGGTCTCTGGGGCAGAACCCCACAGAAGC
AGAGCTGCAGGACATGATCAATGAAGTAGATGCCGACGGTGACGGCACAATCGACTTCCCTGAGTTCCTG
ACAATGATGGCAAGAAAAATGAAATACAGGGACACGGAAGAAGAAATTAGAGAAGCGTTCGGTGTGTTTG
ATAAGGATGGCAATGGCTACATCAGTGCAGCAGAGCTTCGCCACGTGATGACAAACCTTGGAGAGAAGTT
AACAGATGAAGAGGTTGATGAAATGATCAGGGAAGCAGACATCGATGGGGATGGTCAGGTAAACTACGAA
GAGTTTGTACAAATGATGACAGCGAAGTGAGAATTCATAACTTCGTATAATGTATGCTATACGAAGTTAT
TTTCTTTCTTTGCGCGTCCTGGATTCGCGGAAACGCGTACATCCAGCTGACGAGTCCCAAATAGGACGAA
ACGCGCTTTTCTTTTTGTTTTTATAACTTCGTATAATGTATGCTATACGAAGTTATCTTAAGGTCGACGA
AGTTCCTATACTTTCTAGAGAATAGGAACTTCGGAATAGGAACTTCGTGTCGATGGTGATGCTTGGCAAT
TCGGGTCGATGGTGAAGCATTGGTCTTCCTATTTTGATGAAGTTCCTATACCTTTTGAAGAATAGGAACT
TCGCTAGCGGTACCCTGCGCTCTCAGGCACGACACGACTCCTCCGCTGCCCACCGCAGACTGAGGCAGCG
CTGAGTCGCCGGCGCCGCAGCGCAGATGGTCGCGCCCGTGCCCCCCTATCTCGCGCCTCGCGTGGTGCGG
TCCGGCTGGGCCGGCGGCGGCGCGGACGCGACCAAGGTGGCCGGGAAGGGGAGTTTGCGGGGGACCGGCG
AGTGACGTCAGCGCGCCTTCAGTGCTGAGGCGGCGGTGGCGCGCGCCGCCAGGCGGGGGCGAAGGCACTG
TCCGCGGTGCTGAAGCTGGCAGTGCGCACGCGCCTCGCCGCATCCTGTTTCCCCTCCCCCTCTCTGATAG
GGGATGCGCAATTTGGGGAATGGGGGTTGGGTGCTTGTCCAGTGGGTCGGGGTCGGTCGTCAGGTAGGCA
CCCCCACCCCGCCTCATCCTGGTCCTAAAACCCACTTGCACTGCGATCGCGGGCCCGTGCAGCATCTGCG
GCCGCAGGAACCCCTAGTGATGGAGTTGGCCACTCCCTCTCTGCGCGCTCGCTCGCTCACTGAGGCCGGG
CGACCAAAGGTCGCCCGACGCCCGGGCGGCCTCAGTGAGCGAGCGAGCGCGCAGCTGCCTGCAGGATTGG
ATCCCAATACGCGTCAATTCACTGGCCGTCGTTTTACAACGTCGTGACTGGGAAAACCCTGGCGTTACCC
AACTTAATCGCCTTGCAGCACATCCCCCTTTCGCCAGCTGGCGTAATAGCGAAGAGGCCCGCACCGATCG
CCCTTCCCAACAGTTGCGCAGCCTGAATGGCGAATGGCGCCTGATGCGGTATTTTCTCCTTACGCATCTG
TGCGGTATTTCACACCGCATATGGTGCACTCTCAGTACAATCTGCTCTGATGCCGCATAGTTAAGCCAGC
CCCGACACCCGCCAACACCCGCTGACGCGCCCTGACGGGCTTGTCTGCTCCCGGCATCCGCTTACAGACA
AGCTGTGACAGTCTCCGGGAGCTGCATGTGTCAGAGGTTTTCACCGTCATCACCGAAACGCGCGAGACAA
AAGGGCCTCGTGATACGCCTATTTTTATAGGTTAATGTCATGATAATAATGGTTTCTTAGACGTCAGGTG
GCACTTTTCGGGGAAATGTGCGCGGAACCCCTATTTGTTTATTTTTCTAAATACATTCAAATATGTATCC
GCTCATGAGACAATAACCCTGATAAATGCTTCAATAATATTGAAAAAGGAAGAGTATGAGTATTCAACAT
TTCCGTGTCGCCCTTATTCCCTTTTTTGCGGCATTTTGCCTTCCTGTTTTTGCTCACCCAGAAACGCTGG
TGAAAGTAAAAGATGCTGAAGATCAGTTGG
