Features (pLannotate 1.2.2; 24 found; start..end, strand, type, name):
    917..1505    +  rep_origin     ori: high-copy-number ColE1/pMB1/pBR322/pUC origin of replication
   1688..1780    +  CDS            lacI (fragment): lac repressor; lacI; The lac repressor binds to the lac operator to inhibit transcription in E. coli. This inhibition can be relieved by adding lactose or isopropyl-β-D-thiogalactopyranoside (IPTG).
   1793..1814    +  protein_bind   CAP binding site: CAP binding activates transcription in the presence of cAMP. E. coli catabolite activator protein
   1829..1859    +  promoter       lac promoter: promoter for the E. coli lac operon
   1867..1883    +  protein_bind   lac operator: The lac repressor binds to the lac operator to inhibit transcription in E. coli. This inhibition can be relieved by adding lactose or isopropyl-β-D-thiogalactopyranoside (IPTG). lac repressor encoded by lacI
   1947..2087    -  repeat_region  AAV2 ITR: inverted terminal repeat of adeno-associated virus serotype 2 inverted
   2173..2240    +  polyA_signal   SV40 poly(A) signal (fragment): SV40 polyadenylation signal
   2244..2287    +  polyA_signal   SV40 poly(A) signal (fragment): SV40 polyadenylation signal
   2286..2370    -  misc_feature   WPRE (fragment): woodchuck hepatitis virus posttranscriptional regulatory element
   2376..2533    -  misc_feature   WPRE (fragment): woodchuck hepatitis virus posttranscriptional regulatory element
   2598..2631    +  protein_bind   FRT (minimal): supports FLP-mediated excision but not integration (Turan and Bode, 2011) FLP recombinase from the Saccharomyces cerevisiae 2μ plasmid
   2839..4011    +  CDS            GCaMP6s (fragment): improved fluorescent protein-based calcium sensor (Chen et al., 2013)
   4022..4055    -  protein_bind   loxP: Cre-mediated recombination occurs in the 8-bp core sequence (GCATACAT). Cre recombinase
   4095..4144    +  ncRNA          Hammerhead 1: Accession: RF00163 - Hammerhead ribozyme (type I)
   4148..4181    -  protein_bind   loxP: Cre-mediated recombination occurs in the 8-bp core sequence (GCATACAT). Cre recombinase
   4194..4241    -  protein_bind   FRT: FLP-mediated recombination occurs in the 8-bp core sequence TCTAGAAA (Turan and Bode, 2011). FLP recombinase from the Saccharomyces cerevisiae 2μ plasmid
   4350..4797    -  promoter       hSyn promoter: human synapsin I promoter; confers neuron-specific expression (Kügler et al., 2003)
   4866..4893    -  repeat_region  AAV2 ITR (fragment): inverted terminal repeat of adeno-associated virus serotype 2 inverted
   4922..4949    -  repeat_region  AAV2 ITR (fragment): inverted terminal repeat of adeno-associated virus serotype 2 inverted
   4982..5139    +  CDS            lacZα (fragment): LacZα fragment of β-galactosidase; lacZ fragment
   5145..5244    -  misc_feature   bom (fragment): basis of mobility region from pBR322
   5346..5381    -  CDS            rop (fragment): Rop protein, which maintains plasmids at low copy number; rop
   5476..5580    +  promoter       AmpR promoter: bla
   5581..746     +  CDS            AmpR (across the origin): β-lactamase; bla; confers resistance to ampicillin, carbenicillin, and related antibiotics
>Addgene plasmid #218762 | pAAV-hSyn-ConVERGD-GC8m-W3SL Sequencing Result | analyzer sequence | sequence record 432119
GTGCACGAGTGGGTTACATCGAACTGGATCTCAACAGCGGTAAGATCCTTGAGAGTTTTCGCCCCGAAGA
ACGTTTTCCAATGATGAGCACTTTTAAAGTTCTGCTATGTGGCGCGGTATTATCCCGTATTGACGCCGGG
CAAGAGCAACTCGGTCGCCGCATACACTATTCTCAGAATGACTTGGTTGAGTACTCACCAGTCACAGAAA
AGCATCTTACGGATGGCATGACAGTAAGAGAATTATGCAGTGCTGCCATAACCATGAGTGATAACACTGC
GGCCAACTTACTTCTGACAACGATCGGAGGACCGAAGGAGCTAACCGCTTTTTTGCACAACATGGGGGAT
CATGTAACTCGCCTTGATCGTTGGGAACCGGAGCTGAATGAAGCCATACCAAACGACGAGCGTGACACCA
CGATGCCTGTAGCAATGGCAACAACGTTGCGCAAACTATTAACTGGCGAACTACTTACTCTAGCTTCCCG
GCAACAATTAATAGACTGGATGGAGGCGGATAAAGTTGCAGGACCACTTCTGCGCTCGGCCCTTCCGGCT
GGCTGGTTTATTGCTGATAAATCTGGAGCCGGTGAGCGTGGTTCTCGCGGTATCATTGCAGCACTGGGGC
CAGATGGTAAGCCCTCCCGTATCGTAGTTATCTACACGACGGGGAGTCAGGCAACTATGGATGAACGAAA
TAGACAGATCGCTGAGATAGGTGCCTCACTGATTAAGCATTGGTAACTGTCAGACCAAGTTTACTCATAT
ATACTTTAGATTGATTTAAAACTTCATTTTTAATTTAAAAGGATCTAGGTGAAGATCCTTTTTGATAATC
TCATGACCAAAATCCCTTAACGTGAGTTTTCGTTCCACTGAGCGTCAGACCCCGTAGAAAAGATCAAAGG
ATCTTCTTGAGATCCTTTTTTTCTGCGCGTAATCTGCTGCTTGCAAACAAAAAAACCACCGCTACCAGCG
GTGGTTTGTTTGCCGGATCAAGAGCTACCAACTCTTTTTCCGAAGGTAACTGGCTTCAGCAGAGCGCAGA
TACCAAATACTGTTCTTCTAGTGTAGCCGTAGTTAGGCCACCACTTCAAGAACTCTGTAGCACCGCCTAC
ATACCTCGCTCTGCTAATCCTGTTACCAGTGGCTGCTGCCAGTGGCGATAAGTCGTGTCTTACCGGGTTG
GACTCAAGACGATAGTTACCGGATAAGGCGCAGCGGTCGGGCTGAACGGGGGGTTCGTGCACACAGCCCA
GCTTGGAGCGAACGACCTACACCGAACTGAGATACCTACAGCGTGAGCTATGAGAAAGCGCCACGCTTCC
CGAAGGGAGAAAGGCGGACAGGTATCCGGTAAGCGGCAGGGTCGGAACAGGAGAGCGCACGAGGGAGCTT
CCAGGGGGAAACGCCTGGTATCTTTATAGTCCTGTCGGGTTTCGCCACCTCTGACTTGAGCGTCGATTTT
TGTGATGCTCGTCAGGGGGGCGGAGCCTATGGAAAAACGCCAGCAACGCGGCCTTTTTACGGTTCCTGGC
CTTTTGCTGGCCTTTTGCTCACATGTTCTTTCCTGCGTTATCCCCTGATTCTGTGGATAACCGTATTACC
GCCTTTGAGTGAGCTGATACCGCTCGCCGCAGCCGAACGACCGAGCGCAGCGAGTCAGTGAGCGAGGAAG
CGGAAGAGCGCCCAATACGCAAACCGCCTCTCCCCGCGCGTTGGCCGATTCATTAATGCAGCTGGCACGA
CAGGTTTCCCGACTGGAAAGCGGGCAGTGAGCGCAACGCAATTAATGTGAGTTAGCTCACTCATTAGGCA
CCCCAGGCTTTACACTTTATGCTTCCGGCTCGTATGTTGTGTGGAATTGTGAGCGGATAACAATTTCACA
CAGGAAACAGCTATGACCATGATTACGCCAAGCTCGGCGCGCCATTGGGATCCAATCCTGCAGGCAGCTG
CGCGCTCGCTCGCTCACTGAGGCCGCCCGGGCAAAGCCCGGGCGTCGGGCGACCTTTGGTCGCCCGGCCT
CAGTGAGCGAGCGAGCGCGCAGAGAGGGAGTGGCCAACTCCATCACTAGGGGTTCCTGGAGCTCCGGTTA
CCGGCCGCTTTAAAAAACCTCCCACATCTCCCCCTGAACCTGAAACATAAAATGAATGCAATTGTTGTTG
TTAACTTGTTTATTGCAGCTTATAATGGTTACAAATAAAGCAATAGCATCACAAATTTCACAAATAAAGC
TAGATGGTTACAAATAAAGCAATAGCATCACAAATTTCACAAATAAACACCACGGAATTGTCAGTGCCCA
ACAGCCGAGCCCCTGTCCAGCAGCGGGCAAGGCAGGCGGCGATGAGTTCCGCCGTGGCAAGAACTAACCA
GGATTTATACAAGGAGGAGAAAATGAAAGCCATACGGGAAGCAATAGCATGATACAAAGGCATTAAAGCA
GCGTATCCACATAGCGTAAAAGGAGCAACATAGTTAAGAATACCAGTCAATCTTTCACAAATTTTGTAAT
CCAGAGGTTGATTATCTCGGGCATCGAATATCGAATCGGCTAAGCTCTAGAAAGCTTCGTACGGAAGTTA
CTATTCCGAAGTTCCTATTCTCTAGAAAGTATAGGAACTTCGTGTCGATGGTGATGCTTGGCAATTCGGG
TCGATGGTGAAGCATTGGTCTTCCTATTTTGATGAAGTTCCTATTCTTCAAAAGGTATAGGAACTTCCTC
GAGACCGGTACTAGTCATCATCACCATCATCACACGCGTCGCAAGAAGACCTTCAAGGAGGTGGCCACCG
CCGTGAAGATCATCGGCCGCCTGATGGGCCTGAAGATCAACGTCTATATCAAGGCCGACAAGCAGAAGAA
CGGCATCAAGGCGAACTTCCACATCCGCCACAACATCGAGGACGGCGGCGTGCAGCTCGCCTACCACTAC
CAGCAGAACACCCCCATCGGCGACGGCCCCGTGCTGCTGCCCGACAACCACTACCTGAGCGTGGAGTCCA
AACTTTCGAAAGACCCCAACGAGAAGCGCGATCACATGGTCCTGCTGGAGTTCGTGACCGCCGCCGGGAT
CACTCTCGGCATGGACGAGCTGTACAAGGGCGGTACCGGAGGGAGCATGGTGAGCAAGGGCGAGGAGCTG
TTCACCGGGGTGGTGCCCATCCTGGTCGAGCTGGACGGCGACGTAAACGGCCACAAGTTCAGCGTGTCCG
GCGAGGGTGAGGGCGATGCCACCTACGGCAAGCTGACCCTGAAGTTCATCTGCACCACCGGCAAGCTGCC
CGTGCCCTGGCCCACCCTCGTGACCACCCTGACCTACGGCGTGCAGTGCTTCAGCCGCTACCCCGACCAC
ATGAAGCAGCACGACTTCTTCAAGTCCGCCATGCCCGAAGGCTACATCCAGGAGCGCACCATCTTCTTCA
AGGACGACGGCAACTACAAGACCCGCGCCGAGGTGAAGTTCGAGGGCGACACCCTGGTGAACCGCATCGA
GCTGAAGGGCATCGACTTCAAGGAGGACGGCAACATCCTGGGGCACAAGCTGGAGTACAACCTGCCGGAC
CAACTGACTGAAGAGCAGATCGCAGAATACAAAGAGGCTTTCTCCCTATTTGACAAGGACGGGGATGGGA
CAATAACAACCAAGGAGCTGGGGACGGTGATGCGGTCTCTGGGGCAGAACCCCACAGAAGCAGAGCTGCA
GGACATGATCAATGAAGTAGATGCCGACGGTGACGGCACAATCGACTTCCCTGAGTTCCTGACAATGATG
GCAAGAAAAATGAAATACAGGGACACGGAAGAAGAAATTAGAGAAGCGTTCGGTGTGTTTGATAAGGATG
GCAATGGCTACATCAGTGCAGCAGAGCTTCGCCACGTGATGACAAACCTTGGAGAGAAGTTAACAGATGA
AGAGGTTGATGAAATGATCAGGGAAGCAGACATCGATGGGGATGGTCAGGTAAACTACGAAGAGTTTGTA
CAAATGATGACAGCGAAGTGAAAGAATTCGTATAACTTCGTATAATGTATGCTATACGAAGTTATTTTCT
TTCTTTGCGCGTCCTGGATTCGCGGAAACGCGTACATCCAGCTGACGAGTCCCAAATAGGACGAAACGCG
CTTTTCTTTTTGTTTTTATAACTTCGTATAATGTATGCTATACGAAGTTATCTTAAGGTCGACGAAGTTC
CTATACTTTCTAGAGAATAGGAACTTCGGAATAGGAACTTCGTGTCGATGGTGATGCTTGGCAATTCGGG
TCGATGGTGAAGCATTGGTCTTCCTATTTTGATGAAGTTCCTATACCTTTTGAAGAATAGGAACTTCGCT
AGCGGTACCCTGCGCTCTCAGGCACGACACGACTCCTCCGCTGCCCACCGCAGACTGAGGCAGCGCTGAG
TCGCCGGCGCCGCAGCGCAGATGGTCGCGCCCGTGCCCCCCTATCTCGCGCCTCGCGTGGTGCGGTCCGG
CTGGGCCGGCGGCGGCGCGGACGCGACCAAGGTGGCCGGGAAGGGGAGTTTGCGGGGGACCGGCGAGTGA
CGTCAGCGCGCCTTCAGTGCTGAGGCGGCGGTGGCGCGCGCCGCCAGGCGGGGGCGAAGGCACTGTCCGC
GGTGCTGAAGCTGGCAGTGCGCACGCGCCTCGCCGCATCCTGTTTCCCCTCCCCCTCTCTGATAGGGGAT
GCGCAATTTGGGGAATGGGGGTTGGGTGCTTGTCCAGTGGGTCGGGGTCGGTCGTCAGGTAGGCACCCCC
ACCCCGCCTCATCCTGGTCCTAAAACCCACTTGCACTGCGATCGCGGGCCCGTGCAGCATCTGCGGCCGC
AGGAACCCCTAGTGATGGAGTTGGCCACTCCCTCTCTGCGCGCTCGCTCGCTCACTGAGGCCGGGCGACC
AAAGGTCGCCCGACGCCCGGGCGGCCTCAGTGAGCGAGCGAGCGCGCAGCTGCCTGCAGGATTGGATCCC
AATACGCGTCAATTCACTGGCCGTCGTTTTACAACGTCGTGACTGGGAAAACCCTGGCGTTACCCAACTT
AATCGCCTTGCAGCACATCCCCCTTTCGCCAGCTGGCGTAATAGCGAAGAGGCCCGCACCGATCGCCCTT
CCCAACAGTTGCGCAGCCTGAATGGCGAATGGCGCCTGATGCGGTATTTTCTCCTTACGCATCTGTGCGG
TATTTCACACCGCATATGGTGCACTCTCAGTACAATCTGCTCTGATGCCGCATAGTTAAGCCAGCCCCGA
CACCCGCCAACACCCGCTGACGCGCCCTGACGGGCTTGTCTGCTCCCGGCATCCGCTTACAGACAAGCTG
TGACAGTCTCCGGGAGCTGCATGTGTCAGAGGTTTTCACCGTCATCACCGAAACGCGCGAGACAAAAGGG
CCTCGTGATACGCCTATTTTTATAGGTTAATGTCATGATAATAATGGTTTCTTAGACGTCAGGTGGCACT
TTTCGGGGAAATGTGCGCGGAACCCCTATTTGTTTATTTTTCTAAATACATTCAAATATGTATCCGCTCA
TGAGACAATAACCCTGATAAATGCTTCAATAATATTGAAAAAGGAAGAGTATGAGTATTCAACATTTCCG
TGTCGCCCTTATTCCCTTTTTTGCGGCATTTTGCCTTCCTGTTTTTGCTCACCCAGAAACGCTGGTGAAA
GTAAAAGATGCTGAAGATCAGTTGG
